>Addgene plasmid #225802 | pGLU_87 | addgene full sequence | sequence record 446949 | Addgene NGS Result
GTATCGCAGGTCTCACCATAAATTGGGTACTGGGGATTGGGTACTAATACCAATTCAAAATTCAAAATAG
CCTACGGCAAGGCTGCGCCAACAAAATTCAAAATTAGGAAAGTCAAACAGCATAAGGGTATATCCGTATG
TATCTGTCGCATTCTGTTTTCAAATTGTTACAAGGATTGGGCTTTAACAGGTTGGATGATAAGTCCCCGG
TCTAGGGTCACGCGTAGGACGCGTCGAGTAGGGTGGCACCACATCGGTTTTACACGTATGAGACCGTCAG
GCACGATCGAGCATGCTAGAAGGCTAGGTGGAGGCTCAGTGATGATAAGTCTGCGATGGTGGATGCATGT
GTCATGGTCATAGCTGTTTCCTGTGTGAAATTGTTATCCGCTCAGAGGGCACAATCCTATTCCGCGCTAT
CCGACAATCTCCAAGACATTAGGTGGAGTTCAGTTCGGCGTATGGCATATGTCGCTGGAAAGAACATGTG
AGCAAAAGGCCAGCAAAAGGCCAGGAACCGTAAAAAGGCCGCGTTGCTGGCGTTTTTCCATAGGCTCCGC
CCCCCTGACGAGCATCACAAAAATCGACGCTCAAGTCAGAGGTGGCGAAACCCGACAGGACTATAAAGAT
ACCAGGCGTTTCCCCCTGGAAGCTCCCTCGTGCGCTCTCCTGTTCCGACCCTGCCGCTTACCGGATACCT
GTCCGCCTTTCTCCCTTCGGGAAGCGTGGCGCTTTCTCATAGCTCACGCTGTAGGTATCTCAGTTCGGTG
TAGGTCGTTCGCTCCAAGCTGGGCTGTGTGCACGAACCCCCCGTTCAGCCCGACCGCTGCGCCTTATCCG
GTAACTATCGTCTTGAGTCCAACCCGGTAAGACACGACTTATCGCCACTGGCAGCAGCCACTGGTAACAG
GATTAGCAGAGCGAGGTATGTAGGCGGTGCTACAGAGTTCTTGAAGTGGTGGCCTAACTACGGCTACACT
AGAAGAACAGTATTTGGTATCTGCGCTCTGCTGAAGCCAGTTACCTTCGGAAAAAGAGTTGGTAGCTCTT
GATCCGGCAAACAAACCACCGCTGGTAGCGGTGGTTTTTTTGTTTGCAAGCAGCAGATTACGCGCAGAAA
AAAAGGATCTCAAGAAGATCCTTTGATCTTTTCTACGGGGTCTGACGCTCTATTCAACAAAGCCGCCGTC
CCGTCAAGTCAGCGTAAATGGGTAGGGGGCTTCAAATCGTCCCCCCATACGATATAAGTTGTTACTAGTG
CTTGGATTCTCACCAATAAAAAACGCCCGGCGGCAACCGAGCGTTCTGAACAAATCCAGATGGAGTTCTG
AGGTCATTACTGGATCTATCAACAGGAGTCCAAGCGAGCTCGATATCAAATTACGCCCCGCCCTGCCACT
CATCGCAGTACTGTTGTAATTCATTAAGCATTCTGCCGACATGGAAGCCATCACAAACGGCATGATGAAC
CTGAATCGCCAGCGGCATCAGCACCTTGTCGCCTTGCGTATAATATTTGCCCATGGTGAAAACGGGGGCG
AAGAAGTTGTCCATATTGGCCACGTTTAAATCAAAACTGGTGAAACTCACCCAGGGATTGGCTGAGACGA
AAAACATATTCTCAATAAACCCTTTAGGGAAATAGGCCAGGTTTTCACCGTAACACGCCACATCTTGCGA
ATATATGTGTAGAAACTGCCGGAAATCGTCGTGGTATTCACTCCAGAGCGATGAAAACGTTTCAGTTTGC
TCATGGAAAACGGTGTAACAAGGGTGAACACTATCCCATATCACCAGCTCACCGTCTTTCATTGCCATAC
GAAATTCCGGATGAGCATTCATCAGGCGGGCAAGAATGTGAATAAAGGCCGGATAAAACTTGTGCTTATT
TTTCTTTACGGTCTTTAAAAAGGCCGTAATATCCAGCTGAACGGTCTGGTTATAGGTACATTGAGCAACT
GACTGAAATGCCTCAAAATGTTCTTTACGATGCCATTGGGATATATCAACGGTGGTATATCCAGTGATTT
TTTTCTCCATTTTAGCTTCCTTAGCTCCTGAAAATCTCGATAACTCAAAAAATACGCCCGGTAGTGATCT
TATTTCATTATGGTGAAAGTTGGAACCTCTTACGTGCCGATCAACGTCTCATTGATACCTGAAACAAAAC
CCATCGTACGGCCAAGGAAGTCTCCAATAACTGTGATCCACCACAAGCGCCAGGGTTTTCCCAGTCACGA
CGTTGTAAAACGACGGCCAGTCATGCATAATCCGCACGCATCTGGAATAAGGAAGTGCCATTCCGCCTGA
CCT
Features (pLannotate 1.2.2; 6 found; start..end, strand, type, name):
    379..394     -  protein_bind   lac operator (fragment): The lac repressor binds to the lac operator to inhibit transcription in E. coli. This inhibition can be relieved by adding lactose or isopropyl-β-D-thiogalactopyranoside (IPTG). lac repressor encoded by lacI
    545..1133    -  rep_origin     ori: high-copy-number ColE1/pMB1/pBR322/pUC origin of replication
   1266..1360    -  terminator     lambda t0 terminator: transcription terminator from phage lambda
   1384..2040    -  CDS            cat: CAT_ECOLX - Experimental evidence at protein level: Swiss-Prot protein existence level 1. This enzyme is an effector of chloramphenicol resistance in bacteria. From Escherichia coli. This protein is used as a marker in many commonly used cloning vectors, such as pACYC184.
   2041..2143    -  promoter       cat promoter: promoter of the E. coli cat gene encoding chloramphenicol acetyltransferase
   2218..2261    -  CDS            lacZα (fragment): LacZα fragment of β-galactosidase; lacZ fragment
