[The description below was written by a language model from this plasmid's Addgene catalogue record and pLannotate feature annotations shown in this document.]
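Description:
pGLU_87 is a small (about 2.3 kb) synthetic-biology plasmid that carries one member of a part library, recorded as RS421 library variant 13181. It comes from a project developing a scalable transposon mutagenesis system for non-model bacteria. No named backbone is given. The annotated features show a minimal E. coli cloning vector: a high-copy ColE1/pUC-type origin of replication, and a chloramphenicol acetyltransferase (cat) gene driven by its native cat promoter and followed by the phage lambda t0 terminator. This matches the catalogue entry of chloramphenicol selection and high copy number in a standard cloning strain. Short remnants of a lac operator and of the lacZα coding region are also detected. They are most likely leftovers of a cloning site rather than functional elements.

The insert is listed as "13181_[Himar]", with Nostoc sp. PCC 7120 as the source species. Automated annotation found no feature for it, so it presumably lies in the unannotated stretches of the sequence, mainly the several hundred bases flanking the lac fragments. The name suggests a library element associated with the Himar mariner transposon system. With so little unannotated space, a short regulatory or other sequence part derived from Nostoc seems more plausible than a full transposase gene, but the record does not state what the variant encodes, what its function is, or how it relates to Himar. No transposase, inverted repeats, conjugation origin or non-E. coli replication functions are annotated. The plasmid is therefore best regarded as a storage or parts vector for a single library variant, to be assembled into or compared within transposon delivery constructs.
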