Addgene plasmid #225802: pGLU_87
Purpose: RS421 library variant 13181
Depositing lab: Nili Ostrov. Depositing organization: Cultivarium, Convergent Research. Publication: A scalable transposon mutagenesis system for non-model bacteria. Gilbert C, Leung J, Crits-Christoph A, Kang SC, Esmurria A, Fenn K, Brumwell SL, Martin-Moldes Z, Mendler K, Barnum TP, Nguyen M-A, Lee HH, Ostrov N. bioRxiv 2025.12.22.696024 10.64898/2025.12.22.696024.
Backbone
  Vector backbone: N/A
  Vector type: Synthetic Biology
Growth in bacteria
  Bacterial resistance: Chloramphenicol, 25 μg/mL
  Growth temperature: 37°C
  Growth strain: DH5alpha
  Copy number: High Copy
Gene/Insert
  Gene/Insert name: 13181_[Himar]
  Species: Nostoc sp. PCC 7120
  Mutation: N/A
  Cloning method: Other
Terms and licenses: Academic/Nonprofit Terms; Industry Terms: Not Available to Industry
How to cite: pGLU_87 was a gift from Nili Ostrov (Addgene plasmid # 225802 ; http://n2t.net/addgene:225802 ; RRID:Addgene_225802)
